>Addgene plasmid #54449 | LI D-E HA | depositor full sequence | sequence record 84667 | Full Sequence
CGACGTAGCCACCTACTCCCAACATCAGCCGGACTCCGATTACCTCGGGAACTTGCTCCGTAGTAAGACA
TTCATCGCGCTTGCTGCCTTCGACCAAGAAGCGGTTGTTGGCGCTCTCGCGGCTTACGTTCTGCCCAGGT
TTGAGCAGCCGCGTAGTGAGATCTATATCTATGATCTCGCAGTCTCCGGCGAGCACCGGAGGCAGGGCAT
TGCCACCGCGCTCATCAATCTCCTCAAGCATGAGGCCAACGCGCTTGGTGCTTATGTGATCTACGTGCAA
GCAGATTACGGTGACGATCCCGCAGTGGCTCTCTATACAAAGTTGGGCATACGGGAAGAAGTGATGCACT
TTGATATCGACCCAAGTACCGCCACCTAACAATTCGTTCAAGCCGAGATCGGCTTCCCGGCCGCGGAGTT
GTTCGGTAAATTGTCACAACGCCGCTCATGACATTAACCTATAAAAATAGGCGTATCACGAGGCCCTTTT
GTCTCGCGCGTTTCGGTGATGACGGTGAAAACCTCTGACACATGCAGCTCCCGGAGAAGGTCACAGCTTG
TCTGTAAGCGGATGCCGGGAGCAGACAAGCCCGTCAGGGCGCGTCAGCGGGTGTTGGCGGGTGTCGGGGC
TGGCTTAACTATGCGGCATCAGAGCAGATTGTACTGAGAGTGCACCATATGCGGTGTGAAATACCGCACA
GATGCGTAAGGAGAAAATACCGCATCAGGCGCCATTCGCCATTCAGGCTGCGCAACTGTTGGGAAGGGCG
ATCGGTGCGGGCCTCTTCGCTATTACGCCAGCTGGCGAAAGGGGGATGTGCTGCAAGGCGATTAAGTTGG
GTAACGCCAGGGTTTTCCCAGTCACGACGTTGTAAAACGACGGCCAGTGAATTCGAGCTCGGTACCTCGC
GAATGCATCTAGATATCGGATCCCATGGTCTCAAAGGGCGGCAGCGGCGGATCCTACCCATACGATGTTC
CAGATTACGCTTAAAATCAGAGACCGGGCCCGTCGACTGCAGAGGCCTGCATGCAAGCTTGGCGTAATCA
TGGTCATAGCTGTTTCCTGTGTGAAATTGTTATCCGCTCACAATTCCACACAACATACGAGCCGGAAGCA
TAAAGTGTAAAGCCTGGGGTGCCTAATGAGTGAGCTAACTCACATTAATTGCGTTGCGCTCACTGCCCGC
TTTCCAGTCGGGAAACCTGTCGTGCCAGCTGCATTAATGAATCGGCCAACGCGCGGGGAGAGGCGGTTTG
CGTATTGGGCGCTCTTCCGCTTCCTCGCTCACTGACTCGCTGCGCTCGGTCGTTCGGCTGCGGCGAGCGG
TATCAGCTCACTCAAAGGCGGTAATACGGTTATCCACAGAATCAGGGGATAACGCAGGAAAGAACATGTG
AGCAAAAGGCCAGCAAAAGGCCAGGAACCGTAAAAAGGCCGCGTTGCTGGCGTTTTTCCATAGGCTCCGC
CCCCCTGACGAGCATCACAAAAATCGACGCTCAAGTCAGAGGTGGCGAAACCCGACAGGACTATAAAGAT
ACCAGGCGTTTCCCCCTGGAAGCTCCCTCGTGCGCTCTCCTGTTCCGACCCTGCCGCTTACCGGATACCT
GTCCGCCTTTCTCCCTTCGGGAAGCGTGGCGCTTTCTCATAGCTCACGCTGTAGGTATCTCAGTTCGGTG
TAGGTCGTTCGCTCCAAGCTGGGCTGTGTGCACGAACCCCCCGTTCAGCCCGACCGCTGCGCCTTATCCG
GTAACTATCGTCTTGAGTCCAACCCGGTAAGACACGACTTATCGCCACTGGCAGCAGCCACTGGTAACAG
GATTAGCAGAGCGAGGTATGTAGGCGGTGCTACAGAGTTCTTGAAGTGGTGGCCTAACTACGGCTACACT
AGAAGAACAGTATTTGGTATCTGCGCTCTGCTGAAGCCAGTTACCTTCGGAAAAAGAGTTGGTAGCTCTT
GATCCGGCAAACAAACCACCGCTGGTAGCGGTGGTTTTTTTGTTTGCAAGCAGCAGATTACGCGCAGAAA
AAAAGGATCTCAAGAAGATCCTTTGATCTTTTCTACGGGGTCTGACGCTCAGTGGAACGAAAACTCACGT
TAAGGGATTTTGGTCATGAGGCGCACACCGTGGAAACGGATGAAGGCACGAACCCAGTTGACATAAGCCT
GTTCGGTTCGTAAACTGTAATGCAAGTAGCGTATGCGCTCACGCAACTGGTCCAGAACCTTGACCGAACG
CAGCGGTGGTAACGGCGCAGTGGCGGTTTTCATGGCTTGTTATGACTGTTTTTTTGTACAGTCTATGCCT
CGGGCATCCAAGCAGCAAGCGCGTTACGCCGTGGGTCGATGTTTGATGTTATGGAGCAGCAACGATGTTA
CGCAGCAGCAACGATGTTACGCAGCAGGGCAGTCGCCCTAAAACAAAGTTAGGTGGCTCAAGTATGGGCA
TCATTCGCACATGTAGGCTCGGCCCTGACCAAGTCAAATCCATGCGGGCTGCTCTTGATCTTTTCGGTCG
TGAGTTCGG
Features (pLannotate 1.2.2; 11 found; start..end, strand, type, name):
    493..528     +  CDS            rop (fragment): Rop protein, which maintains plasmids at low copy number; rop
    630..729     +  misc_feature   bom (fragment): basis of mobility region from pBR322
    735..892     -  CDS            lacZα (fragment): LacZα fragment of β-galactosidase; lacZ fragment
    965..993     +  CDS            3xHA (fragment): three tandem HA epitope tags
   1077..1093    -  protein_bind   lac operator: The lac repressor binds to the lac operator to inhibit transcription in E. coli. This inhibition can be relieved by adding lactose or isopropyl-β-D-thiogalactopyranoside (IPTG). lac repressor encoded by lacI
   1101..1131    -  promoter       lac promoter: promoter for the E. coli lac operon
   1146..1167    -  protein_bind   CAP binding site: CAP binding activates transcription in the presence of cAMP. E. coli catabolite activator protein
   1180..1272    -  CDS            lacI (fragment): lac repressor; lacI; The lac repressor binds to the lac operator to inhibit transcription in E. coli. This inhibition can be relieved by adding lactose or isopropyl-β-D-thiogalactopyranoside (IPTG).
   1455..2043    -  rep_origin     ori: high-copy-number ColE1/pMB1/pBR322/pUC origin of replication
   2158..2186    +  promoter       Pc promoter: intI1 (promoter lies within the coding sequence); class 1 integron promoter
   2375..376     +  CDS            aacC1 (across the origin): AACC1_PSEAI - Experimental evidence at protein level: Swiss-Prot protein existence level 1. Responsible for gentamicin resistance and has a limited substrate range. From Pseudomonas aeruginosa.
