[The description below was written by a language model from this plasmid's Addgene catalogue record and pLannotate feature annotations shown in this document.]
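Description:
LI D-E HA is a small (about 2.5 kb) bacterial cloning vector that serves as a part-donor module in a modular plasmid assembly kit for multigene expression, gene silencing and silencing rescue in plants. It is built on pUC57(Gent), a pUC57 derivative made in the depositing lab. A high-copy ColE1/pUC-type origin replicates it in E. coli. Selection is by gentamicin, conferred by the aacC1 aminoglycoside acetyltransferase gene, which lies downstream of a class 1 integron Pc promoter and spans the numbering origin of the circular sequence. The short rop, bom and lacI fragments in the annotation are backbone remnants rather than functional elements.

The insert is a synthetic sequence encoding the human influenza hemagglutinin (HA) epitope tag. The annotation software labels it a fragment of "3xHA", but the match is only about 30 nucleotides long, which fits the single nine-residue tag named in the catalogue entry. The tag sits within the pUC cloning region, between a lacZα fragment on one side and the lac promoter, lac operator and CAP binding site on the other. M13 forward and reverse primer sites are listed for sequencing across it. There are no plant promoters, terminators or other plant expression elements, so the plasmid is not an expression construct in its own right.

The "LI" and "D-E" in the name presumably indicate a level I module occupying a defined position in the kit's assembly order. The record does not spell out this convention, the flanking assembly sites or the cloning method. The module is most likely used to supply an HA tag when building larger plant expression cassettes, so that the fusion protein can be detected or immunoprecipitated with anti-HA antibodies.
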