Addgene plasmid #54449: LI D-E HA
Depositing lab: Martin Parniske. Depositing organization: Ludwig-Maximilians-Universitaet Muenchen (LMU). Publication: A modular plasmid assembly kit for multigene expression, gene silencing and silencing rescue in plants. Binder A, Lambert J, Morbitzer R, Popp C, Ott T, Lahaye T, Parniske M. PLoS One. 2014 Feb 13;9(2):e88218. doi: 10.1371/journal.pone.0088218. eCollection 2014. PubMed 24551083.
Backbone
  Vector backbone: pUC57(Gent)
  Backbone manufacturer: Parniske lab
  Vector type: cloning vector
Growth in bacteria
  Bacterial resistance: Gentamicin, 10 μg/mL
  Growth temperature: 37°C
  Growth strain: DH5alpha
  Copy number: High Copy
Gene/Insert
  Gene/Insert name: human influenza hemagglutinin (HA) tag (YPYDVPDYA)
  Species: Synthetic
  Cloning method: Unknown
  Sequencing primers: 5′ M13-F20; 3′ M13Rev
Terms and licenses: Academic/Nonprofit Terms; Industry Terms: Not Available to Industry
How to cite: LI D-E HA was a gift from Martin Parniske (Addgene plasmid # 54449 ; http://n2t.net/addgene:54449 ; RRID:Addgene_54449)
