>Addgene plasmid #54449 | LI D-E HA | addgene partial sequence | sequence record 90141 | M13pUC-Fwd 5'-CCCAGTCACGACGTTGTAAAACG-3'
CTCGCGAATGCATCTAGATATCGGATCCCATGGTCTCAAAGGGCGGCAGCGGCGGATCCTACCCATACGA
TGTTCCAGATTACGCTTAAAATCAGAGACCGGGCCCGTCGACTGCAGAGGCCTGCATGCAAGCTTGGCGT
AATCATGGTCATAGCTGTTTCCTGTGTGAAATTGTTATCCGCTCACAATTCCACACAACATACGAGCCGG
AAGCATAAAGTGTAAAGCCTGGGGTGCCTAATGAGTGAGCTAACTCACATTAATTGCGTTGCGCTCACTG
CCCGCTTTCCAGTCGGGAAACCTGTCGTGCCAGCTGCATTAATGAATCGGCCAACGCGCGGGGAGAGGCG
GTTTGCGTATTGGGCGCTCTTCCGCTTCCTCGCTCACTGACTCGCTGCGCTCGGTCGTTCGGCTGCGGCG
AGCGGTATCAGCTCACTCAAAGGCGGTAATACGGTTATCCACAGAATCAGGGGATAACGCAGGAAAGAAC
ATGTGAGCAAAAGGCCAGCAAAAGGCCAGGAACCGTAAAAAGGCCGCGTTGCTGGCGTTTTTCCATAGGC
TCCGCCCCCCTGACGAGCATCACAAAAATCGACGCTCAAGTCAGAGGTGGCGAAACCCGACAGGACTATA
AAGATACCAGGCGTTTCCCCCTGGAAGCTCCCTCGTGCGCTCTCCTGTTCCGACCCTGCCGCTTACCGGA
TACCTGTCCGCCTTTCTCCCTTCGGGAAGCGTGGCGCTTTCTCATAGCTCACGCTGTAGGTATCTCAGTT
CGGTGTAGGTCGTTCGCTCCAAGCTGGGCTGTGTGCACGAACCCCCCGTTCAGCCCGACCGCTGCGCCTT
ATCCGGTAACTATCGTCTTGAGTCCAACCC
