>Addgene plasmid #54449 | LI D-E HA | addgene partial sequence | sequence record 90142 | M13pUC-Rev 5'-AGCGGATAACAATTTCACACAGG-3'
AGCTTGCATGCAGGCCTCTGCAGTCGACGGGCCCGGTCTCTGATTTTAAGCGTAATCTGGAACATCGTAT
GGGTAGGATCCGCCGCTGCCGCCCTTTGAGACCATGGGATCCGATATCTAGATGCATTCGCGAGGTACCG
AGCTCGAATTCACTGGCCGTCGTTTTACAACGTCGTGACTGGGAAAACCCTGGCGTTACCCAACTTAATC
GCCTTGCAGCACATCCCCCTTTCGCCAGCTGGCGTAATAGCGAAGAGGCCCGCACCGATCGCCCTTCCCA
ACAGTTGCGCAGCCTGAATGGCGAATGGCGCCTGATGCGGTATTTTCTCCTTACGCATCTGTGCGGTATT
TCACACCGCATATGGTGCACTCTCAGTACAATCTGCTCTGATGCCGCATAGTTAAGCCAGCCCCGACACC
CGCCAACACCCGCTGACGCGCCCTGACGGGCTTGTCTGCTCCCGGCATCCGCTTACAGACAAGCTGTGAC
CTTCTCCGGGAGCTGCATGTGTCAGAGGTTTTCACCGTCATCACCGAAACGCGCGAGACAAAAGGGCCTC
GTGATACGCCTATTTTTATAGGTTAATGTCATGAGCGGCGTTGTGACAATTTACCGAACAACTCCGCGGC
CGGGAAGCCGATCTCGGCTTGAACGAATTGTTAGGTGGCGGTACTTGGGTCGATATCAAAGTGCATCACT
TCTTCCCGTATGCCCAACTTTGTATAGAGAGCCACTGCGGGATCGTCACCGTAATCTGCTTGCACGTAGA
TCACATAAGCACC
